Addgene plasmid #128525: pMJA150
Purpose: Expresses mutant Ber e 1 in Pichia
Depositing lab: Marcos Alcocer. Depositing organization: University of Nottingham.
Backbone
  Vector backbone: pPIC9
  Backbone manufacturer: Invitrogen
  Backbone size w/o insert (bp): 8016
  Vector type: Yeast Expression
  Selectable markers: HIS4
Growth in bacteria
  Bacterial resistance: Ampicillin, 100 μg/mL
  Growth temperature: 37°C
  Growth strain: DH5alpha
  Copy number: Unknown
Gene/Insert
  Gene/Insert name: mutant Ber e 1 (alt name: M80400)
  Species: Bertholletia excelsa
  Insert size (bp): 333
  Promoter: AOX1
  Cloning method: Restriction Enzyme; 5′ cloning site XhoI (not destroyed); 3′ cloning site EcoRI (not destroyed)
  Sequencing primers: 5′ CGACTGGTTCCAATTGACAAGCTTT; 3′ TGCATCTCTCAGGCAAATGGCA
Terms and licenses: Academic/Nonprofit Terms; Industry Terms: Not Available to Industry
Depositor comments: secreted Ber e 1 from Brazil nut mutant S32A
How to cite: pMJA150 was a gift from Marcos Alcocer (Addgene plasmid # 128525 ; http://n2t.net/addgene:128525 ; RRID:Addgene_128525)
