[The description below was written by a language model from this plasmid's Addgene catalogue record and pLannotate feature annotations shown in this document.]
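Description:
pMJA150 is a yeast expression plasmid built on the Invitrogen pPIC9 backbone for producing a mutant form of Ber e 1, the 2S seed storage protein (albumin) of Brazil nut (Bertholletia excelsa), as a secreted protein in Pichia pastoris. The roughly 333 bp insert was placed between XhoI and EcoRI sites, both of which are retained. According to the depositor comments it carries an S32A substitution. The sequenced plasmid is about 8.3 kb, consistent with the stated backbone plus insert.

Expression is driven by the methanol-inducible AOX1 promoter. The Ber e 1 coding region is fused in frame downstream of the Saccharomyces cerevisiae α-factor secretion signal, which directs the product into the secretory pathway. Kex2 protease then cleaves the signal after its dibasic site, and dipeptidyl aminopeptidase trims the remaining Glu-Ala repeats, releasing mature protein into the culture medium. The AOX1 terminator follows the insert. The Pichia HIS4 gene serves as an auxotrophic marker for selecting transformants in his4 host strains. A separate AOX1 3' fragment, together with the promoter region, provides homology for integrating the cassette into the Pichia genome, since the plasmid has no yeast replication origin annotated.

In E. coli the plasmid is maintained through a ColE1/pMB1-type origin and selected with ampicillin via the β-lactamase gene. The bom site and the fragments of the tetracycline resistance gene, tet promoter and rop are non-functional remnants of the pBR322 ancestry. The record gives the purpose simply as expressing mutant Ber e 1 in Pichia and does not describe the intended downstream studies.
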