Features (pLannotate 1.2.2; 15 found; start..end, strand, type, name):
      1..936     +  promoter       AOX1 promoter: Pichia pastoris AOX1; inducible promoter, regulated by methanol
    948..1214    +  CDS            α-factor secretion signal: N-terminal secretion signal from S. cerevisiae alpha-factor; MFα1; Cleavage by the Kex2 protease occurs after the dibasic KR sequence. The EA dipeptides are then removed by dipeptidyl aminopeptidase A.
   1203..1544    +  CDS            BE2S1 (fragment): 2SS1_BEREX - Experimental evidence at protein level: Swiss-Prot protein existence level 1. This is a 2S seed storage protein. From Bertholletia excelsa (Brazil nut).
   1578..1643    +  CDS            AOX1 (fragment): ALOX1_KOMPC - Experimental evidence at protein level: Swiss-Prot protein existence level 1. Major isoform of alcohol oxidase, which catalyzes the oxidation of methanol to formaldehyde and hydrogen peroxide, the first step in the methanol utilization pathway of methylotrophic yeasts. From Komagataella phaffii (strain ATCC 76273 / CBS 7435 / CECT 11047 / NRRL Y-11430 / Wegner 21-1) (Yeast) (Pichia pastoris).
   1647..1893    +  terminator     AOX1 terminator: Pichia pastoris AOX1; transcription terminator for AOX1
   1976..2269    +  CDS            TcR (fragment): tetracycline efflux protein; tet; confers resistance to tetracycline
   2306..4840    -  CDS            PpHIS4: multifunctional enzyme, required for histidine biosynthesis; Pichia pastoris HIS4; auxotrophic marker for Pichia pastoris
   4919..5198    +  CDS            TcR (fragment): tetracycline efflux protein; tet; confers resistance to tetracycline
   5195..5943    +  misc_feature   AOX1 3' fragment: region downstream of Pichia pastoris AOX1 gene
   5945..5985    +  CDS            rop (fragment): Rop protein, which maintains plasmids at low copy number; rop
   6087..6227    +  misc_feature   bom: basis of mobility region from pBR322
   6413..7001    -  rep_origin     ori: high-copy-number ColE1/pMB1/pBR322/pUC origin of replication
   7172..8032    -  CDS            AmpR: β-lactamase; bla; confers resistance to ampicillin, carbenicillin, and related antibiotics
   8033..8137    -  promoter       AmpR promoter: bla
   8254..8277    +  promoter       tet promoter (fragment): E. coli promoter for tetracycline efflux protein gene
>Addgene plasmid #128525 | pMJA150 | addgene full sequence | sequence record 251654 | Addgene NGS Result
GATCTAACATCCAAAGACGAAAGGTTGAATGAAACCTTTTTGCCATCCGACATCCACAGGTCCATTCTCA
CACATAAGTGCCAAACGCAACAGGAGGGGATACACTAGCAGCAGACCGTTGCAAACGCAGGACCTCCACT
CCTCTTCTCCTCAACACCCACTTTTGCCATCGAAAAACCAGCCCAGTTATTGGGCTTGATTGGAGCTCGC
TCATTCCAATTCCTTCTATTAGGCTACTAACACCATGACTTTATTAGCCTGTCTATCCTGGCCCCCCTGG
CGAGGTTCATGTTTGTTTATTTCCGAATGCAACAAGCTCCGCATTACACCCGAACATCACTCCAGATGAG
GGCTTTCTGAGTGTGGGGTCAAATAGTTTCATGTTCCCCAAATGGCCCAAAACTGACAGTTTAAACGCTG
TCTTGGAACCTAATATGACAAAAGCGTGATCTCATCCAAGATGAACTAAGTTTGGTTCGTTGAAATGCTA
ACGGCCAGTTGGTCAAAAAGAAACTTCCAAAAGTCGGCATACCGTTTGTCTTGTTTGGTATTGATTGACG
AATGCTCAAAAATAATCTCATTAATGCTTAGCGCAGTCTCTCTATCGCTTCTGAACCCCGGTGCACCTGT
GCCGAAACGCAAATGGGGAAACACCCGCTTTTTGGATGATTATGCATTGTCTCCACATTGTATGCTTCCA
AGATTCTGGTGGGAATACTGCTGATAGCCTAACGTTCATGATCAAAATTTAACTGTTCTAACCCCTACTT
GACAGCAATATATAAACAGAAGGAAGCTGCCCTGTCTTAAACCTTTTTTTTTATCATCATTATTAGCTTA
CTTTCATAATTGCGACTGGTTCCAATTGACAAGCTTTTGATTTTAACGACTTTTAACGACAACTTGAGAA
GATCAAAAAACAACTAATTATTCGAAGGATCCAAACGATGAGATTTCCTTCAATTTTTACTGCAGTTTTA
TTCGCAGCATCCTCCGCATTAGCTGCTCCAGTCAACACTACAACAGAAGATGAAACGGCACAAATTCCGG
CTGAAGCTGTCATCGGTTACTCAGATTTAGAAGGGGATTTCGATGTTGCTGTTTTGCCATTTTCCAACAG
CACAAATAACGGGTTATTGTTTATAAATACTACTATTGCCAGCATTGCTGCTAAAGAAGAAGGGGTATCT
CTCGAGAAAAGAGAGGCTGAAGCTCAGGAGGAGTGTCGCGAGCAGATGCAGAGACAGCAGATGCTCAGCC
ACTGCCGGATGTATATGAGACAGCAGATGGAGGAAGCTACGTACCAGACCATGCCCAGGCGGGGAATGGA
GCCGCATATGAGCGAGTGCTGCGAGCAGCTGGAGGGGATGGACGAGAGCTGCAGATGCGAAGGCTTAAGG
ATGATGATGAGGATGATGCAACAGAAGGAGATGCAACCCCGAGGGGAGCAGATGCGAAGGATGATGAGGC
TGGCCGAGAATATCCCTTCCCGCTGCAACCTCAGTCCCATGAGATGCCCCATGGGTGGCTCCATTGCCGG
GTTCTGAGAATTCCCTAGGGCGGCCGCGAATTAATTCGCCTTAGACATGACTGTTCCTCAGTTCAAGTTG
GGCACTTACGAGAAGACCGGTCTTGCTAGATTCTAATCAAGAGGATGTCAGAATGCCATTTGCCTGAGAG
ATGCAGGCTTCATTTTTGATACTTTTTTATTTGTAACCTATATAGTATAGGATTTTTTTTGTCATTTTGT
TTCTTCTCGTACGAGCTTGCTCCTGATCAGCCTATCTCGCAGCTGATGAATATCTTGTGGTAGGGGTTTG
GGAAAATCATTCGAGTTTGATGTTTTTCTTGGTATTTCCCACTCCTCTTCAGAGTACAGAAGATTAAGTG
AGACGTTCGTTTGTGCAAGCTTATCGATAAGCTTTAATGCGGTAGTTTATCACAGTTAAATTGCTAACGC
AGTCAGGCACCGTGTATGAAATCTAACAATGCGCTCATCGTCATCCTCGGCACCGTCACCCTGGATGCTG
TAGGCATAGGCTTGGTTATGCCGGTACTGCCGGGCCTCTTGCGGGATATCGTCCATTCCGACAGCATCGC
CAGTCACTATGGCGTGCTGCTAGCGCTATATGCGTTGATGCAATTTCTATGCGCACCCGTTCTCGGAGCA
CTGTCCGACCGCTTTGGCCGCCGCCCAGTCCTGCTCGCTTCGCTACTTGGAGCCACTATCGACTACGCGA
TCATGGCGACCACACCCGTCCTGTGGATCTATCGAATCTAAATGTAAGTTAAAATCTCTAAATAATTAAA
TAAGTCCCAGTTTCTCCATACGAACCTTAACAGCATTGCGGTGAGCATCTAGACCTTCAACAGCAGCCAG
ATCCATCACTGCTTGGCCAATATGTTTCAGTCCCTCAGGAGTTACGTCTTGTGAAGTGATGAACTTCTGG
AAGGTTGCAGTGTTAACTCCGCTGTATTGACGGGCATATCCGTACGTTGGCAAAGTGTGGTTGGTACCGG
AGGAGTAATCTCCACAACTCTCTGGAGAGTAGGCACCAACAAACACAGATCCAGCGTGTTGTACTTGATC
AACATAAGAAGAAGCATTCTCGATTTGCAGGATCAAGTGTTCAGGAGCGTACTGATTGGACATTTCCAAA
GCCTGCTCGTAGGTTGCAACCGATAGGGTTGTAGAGTGTGCAATACACTTGCGTACAATTTCAACCCTTG
GCAACTGCACAGCTTGGTTGTGAACAGCATCTTCAATTCTGGCAAGCTCCTTGTCTGTCATATCGACAGC
CAACAGAATCACCTGGGAATCAATACCATGTTCAGCTTGAGACAGAAGGTCTGAGGCAACGAAATCTGGA
TCAGCGTATTTATCAGCAATAACTAGAACTTCAGAAGGCCCAGCAGGCATGTCAATACTACACAGGGCTG
ATGTGTCATTTTGAACCATCATCTTGGCAGCAGTAACGAACTGGTTTCCTGGACCAAATATTTTGTCACA
CTTAGGAACAGTTTCTGTTCCGTAAGCCATAGCAGCTACTGCCTGGGCGCCTCCTGCTAGCACGATACAC
TTAGCACCAACCTTGTGGGCAACGTAGATGACTTCTGGGGTAAGGGTACCATCCTTCTTAGGTGGAGATG
CAAAAACAATTTCTTTGCAACCAGCAACTTTGGCAGGAACACCCAGCATCAGGGAAGTGGAAGGCAGAAT
TGCGGTTCCACCAGGAATATAGAGGCCAACTTTCTCAATAGGTCTTGCAAAACGAGAGCAGACTACACCA
GGGCAAGTCTCAACTTGCAACGTCTCCGTTAGTTGAGCTTCATGGAATTTCCTGACGTTATCTATAGAGA
GATCAATGGCTCTCTTAACGTTATCTGGCAATTGCATAAGTTCCTCTGGGAAAGGAGCTTCTAACACAGG
TGTCTTCAAAGCGACTCCATCAAACTTGGCAGTTAGTTCTAAAAGGGCTTTGTCACCATTTTGACGAACA
TTGTCGACAATTGGTTTGACTAATTCCATAATCTGTTCCGTTTTCTGGATAGGACGACGAAGGGCATCTT
CAATTTCTTGTGAGGAGGCCTTAGAAACGTCAATTTTGCACAATTCAATACGACCTTCAGAAGGGACTTC
TTTAGGTTTGGATTCTTCTTTAGGTTGTTCCTTGGTGTATCCTGGCTTGGCATCTCCTTTCCTTCTAGTG
ACCTTTAGGGACTTCATATCCAGGTTTCTCTCCACCTCGTCCAACGTCACACCGTACTTGGCACATCTAA
CTAATGCAAAATAAAATAAGTCAGCACATTCCCAGGCTATATCTTCCTTGGATTTAGCTTCTGCAAGTTC
ATCAGCTTCCTCCCTAATTTTAGCGTTCAACAAAACTTCGTCGTCAAATAACCGTTTGGTATAAGAACCT
TCTGGAGCATTGCTCTTACGATCCCACAAGGTGGCTTCCATGGCTCTAAGACCCTTTGATTGGCCAAAAC
AGGAAGTGCGTTCCAAGTGACAGAAACCAACACCTGTTTGTTCAACCACAAATTTCAAGCAGTCTCCATC
ACAATCCAATTCGATACCCAGCAACTTTTGAGTTGCTCCAGATGTAGCACCTTTATACCACAAACCGTGA
CGACGAGATTGGTAGACTCCAGTTTGTGTCCTTATAGCCTCCGGAATAGACTTTTTGGACGAGTACACCA
GGCCCAACGAGTAATTAGAAGAGTCAGCCACCAAAGTAGTGAATAGACCATCGGGGCGGTCAGTAGTCAA
AGACGCCAACAAAATTTCACTGACAGGGAACTTTTTGACATCTTCAGAAAGTTCGTATTCAGTAGTCAAT
TGCCGAGCATCAATAATGGGGATTATACCAGAAGCAACAGTGGAAGTCACATCTACCAACTTTGCGGTCT
CAGAAAAAGCATAAACAGTTCTACTACCGCCATTAGTGAAACTTTTCAAATCGCCCAGTGGAGAAGAAAA
AGGCACAGCGATACTAGCATTAGCGGGCAAGGATGCAACTTTATCAACCAGGGTCCTATAGATAACCCTA
GCGCCTGGGATCATCCTTTGGACAACTCTTTCTGCCAAATCTAGGTCCAAAATCACTTCATTGATACCAT
TATTGTACAACTTGAGCAAGTTGTCGATCAGCTCCTCAAATTGGTCCTCTGTAACGGATGACTCAACTTG
CACATTAACTTGAAGCTCAGTCGATTGAGTGAACTTGATCAGGTTGTGCAGCTGGTCAGCAGCATAGGGA
AACACGGCTTTTCCTACCAAACTCAAGGAATTATCAAACTCTGCAACACTTGCGTATGCAGGTAGCAAGG
GAAATGTCATACTTGAAGTCGGACAGTGAGTGTAGTCTTGAGAAATTCTGAAGCCGTATTTTTATTATCA
GTGAGTCAGTCATCAGGAGATCCTCTACGCCGGACGCATCGTGGCCGGCATCACCGGCGCCACAGGTGCG
GTTGCTGGCGCCTATATCGCCGACATCACCGATGGGGAAGATCGGGCTCGCCACTTCGGGCTCATGAGCG
CTTGTTTCGGCGTGGGTATGGTGGCAGGCCCCGTGGCCGGGGGACTGTTGGGCGCCATCTCCTTGCATGC
ACCATTCCTTGCGGCGGCGGTGCTCAACGGCCTCAACCTACTACTGGGCTGCTTCCTAATGCAGGAGTCG
CATAAGGGAGAGCGTCGAGTATCTATGATTGGAAGTATGGGAATGGTGATACCCGCATTCTTCAGTGTCT
TGAGGTCTCCTATCAGATTATGCCCAACTAAAGCAACCGGAGGAGGAGATTTCATGGTAAATTTCTCTGA
CTTTTGGTCATCAGTAGACTCGAACTGTGAGACTATCTCGGTTATGACAGCAGAAATGTCCTTCTTGGAG
ACAGTAAATGAAGTCCCACCAATAAAGAAATCCTTGTTATCAGGAACAAACTTCTTGTTTCGAACTTTTT
CGGTGCCTTGAACTATAAAATGTAGAGTGGATATGTCGGGTAGGAATGGAGCGGGCAAATGCTTACCTTC
TGGACCTTCAAGAGGTATGTAGGGTTTGTAGATACTGATGCCAACTTCAGTGACAACGTTGCTATTTCGT
TCAAACCATTCCGAATCCAGAGAAATCAAAGTTGTTTGTCTACTATTGATCCAAGCCAGTGCGGTCTTGA
AACTGACAATAGTGTGCTCGTGTTTTGAGGTCATCTTTGTATGAATAAATCTAGTCTTTGATCTAAATAA
TCTTGACGAGCCAGACGATAATACCAATCTAAACTCTTTAAACGTTAAAGGACAAGTATGTCTGCCTGTA
TTAAACCCCAAATCAGCTCGTAGTCTGATCCTCATCAACTTGAGGGGCACTATCTTGTTTTAGAGAAATT
TGCGGAGATGCGATATCGAGAAAAAGGTACGCTGATTTTAAACGTGAAATTTATCTCAAGATCTGCTGCC
TCGCGCGTTTCGGTGATGACGGTGAAAACCTCTGACACATGCAGCTCCCGGAGACGGTCACAGCTTGTCT
GTAAGCGGATGCCGGGAGCAGACAAGCCCGTCAGGGCGCGTCAGCGGGTGTTGGCGGGTGTCGGGGCGCA
GCCATGACCCAGTCACGTAGCGATAGCGGAGTGTATACTGGCTTAACTATGCGGCATCAGAGCAGATTGT
ACTGAGAGTGCACCATATGCGGTGTGAAATACCGCACAGATGCGTAAGGAGAAAATACCGCATCAGGCGC
TCTTCCGCTTCCTCGCTCACTGACTCGCTGCGCTCGGTCGTTCGGCTGCGGCGAGCGGTATCAGCTCACT
CAAAGGCGGTAATACGGTTATCCACAGAATCAGGGGATAACGCAGGAAAGAACATGTGAGCAAAAGGCCA
GCAAAAGGCCAGGAACCGTAAAAAGGCCGCGTTGCTGGCGTTTTTCCATAGGCTCCGCCCCCCTGACGAG
CATCACAAAAATCGACGCTCAAGTCAGAGGTGGCGAAACCCGACAGGACTATAAAGATACCAGGCGTTTC
CCCCTGGAAGCTCCCTCGTGCGCTCTCCTGTTCCGACCCTGCCGCTTACCGGATACCTGTCCGCCTTTCT
CCCTTCGGGAAGCGTGGCGCTTTCTCATAGCTCACGCTGTAGGTATCTCAGTTCGGTGTAGGTCGTTCGC
TCCAAGCTGGGCTGTGTGCACGAACCCCCCGTTCAGCCCGACCGCTGCGCCTTATCCGGTAACTATCGTC
TTGAGTCCAACCCGGTAAGACACGACTTATCGCCACTGGCAGCAGCCACTGGTAACAGGATTAGCAGAGC
GAGGTATGTAGGCGGTGCTACAGAGTTCTTGAAGTGGTGGCCTAACTACGGCTACACTAGAAGGACAGTA
TTTGGTATCTGCGCTCTGCTGAAGCCAGTTACCTTCGGAAAAAGAGTTGGTAGCTCTTGATCCGGCAAAC
AAACCACCGCTGGTAGCGGTGGTTTTTTTGTTTGCAAGCAGCAGATTACGCGCAGAAAAAAAGGATCTCA
AGAAGATCCTTTGATCTTTTCTACGGGGTCTGACGCTCAGTGGAACGAAAACTCACGTTAAGGGATTTTG
GTCATGAGATTATCAAAAAGGATCTTCACCTAGATCCTTTTAAATTAAAAATGAAGTTTTAAATCAATCT
AAAGTATATATGAGTAAACTTGGTCTGACAGTTACCAATGCTTAATCAGTGAGGCACCTATCTCAGCGAT
CTGTCTATTTCGTTCATCCATAGTTGCCTGACTCCCCGTCGTGTAGATAACTACGATACGGGAGGGCTTA
CCATCTGGCCCCAGTGCTGCAATGATACCGCGAGACCCACGCTCACCGGCTCCAGATTTATCAGCAATAA
ACCAGCCAGCCGGAAGGGCCGAGCGCAGAAGTGGTCCTGCAACTTTATCCGCCTCCATCCAGTCTATTAA
TTGTTGCCGGGAAGCTAGAGTAAGTAGTTCGCCAGTTAATAGTTTGCGCAACGTTGTTGCCATTGCTGCA
GGCATCGTGGTGTCACGCTCGTCGTTTGGTATGGCTTCATTCAGCTCCGGTTCCCAACGATCAAGGCGAG
TTACATGATCCCCCATGTTGTGCAAAAAAGCGGTTAGCTCCTTCGGTCCTCCGATCGTTGTCAGAAGTAA
GTTGGCCGCAGTGTTATCACTCATGGTTATGGCAGCACTGCATAATTCTCTTACTGTCATGCCATCCGTA
AGATGCTTTTCTGTGACTGGTGAGTACTCAACCAAGTCATTCTGAGAATAGTGTATGCGGCGACCGAGTT
GCTCTTGCCCGGCGTCAACACGGGATAATACCGCGCCACATAGCAGAACTTTAAAAGTGCTCATCATTGG
AAAACGTTCTTCGGGGCGAAAACTCTCAAGGATCTTACCGCTGTTGAGATCCAGTTCGATGTAACCCACT
CGTGCACCCAACTGATCTTCAGCATCTTTTACTTTCACCAGCGTTTCTGGGTGAGCAAAAACAGGAAGGC
AAAATGCCGCAAAAAAGGGAATAAGGGCGACACGGAAATGTTGAATACTCATACTCTTCCTTTTTCAATA
TTATTGAAGCATTTATCAGGGTTATTGTCTCATGAGCGGATACATATTTGAATGTATTTAGAAAAATAAA
CAAATAGGGGTTCCGCGCACATTTCCCCGAAAAGTGCCACCTGACGTCTAAGAAACCATTATTATCATGA
CATTAACCTATAAAAATAGGCGTATCACGAGGCCCTTTCGTCTTCAAGAATTAATTCTCATGTTTGACAG
CTTATCATCGATAAGCTGACTCATGTTGGTATTGTGAAATAGACGCAGATCGGGAACACTGAAAAATAAC
AGTTATTATTCGA
