>Addgene plasmid #128525 | pMJA150 | analyzer sequence | sequence record 246370
GAGGCTGAAGCTCAGGAGGAGTGTCGCGAGCAGATGCAGAGACAGCAGATGCTCAGCCACTGCCGGATGT
ATATGAGACAGCAGATGGAGGAAGCTACGTACCAGACCATGCCCAGGCGGGGAATGGAGCCGCATATGAG
CGAGTGCTGCGAGCAGCTGGAGGGGATGGACGAGAGCTGCAGATGCGAAGGCTTAAGGATGATGATGAGG
ATGATGCAACAGAAGGAGATGCAACCCCGAGGGGAGCAGATGCGAAGGATGATGAGGCTGGCCGAGAATA
TCCCTTCCCGCTGCAACCTCAGTCCCATGAGATGCCCCATGGGTGGCTCCATTGCCGGGTTCTG
